Addgene plasmid #245563: pICSL30060
Purpose: Level 0 Golden Gate part N-Terminal Tag with overhangs CCAT - AATG
Depositing lab: Mark Youles. Depositing organization: Sainsbury Laboratory, Norwich.
Backbone
  Vector backbone: pICSL01002
  Backbone size w/o insert (bp): 2246
  Vector type: Synthetic Biology
Growth in bacteria
  Bacterial resistance: Spectinomycin, 50 μg/mL
  Growth temperature: 37°C
  Growth strain: DH5alpha
  Copy number: High Copy
Gene/Insert
  Gene/Insert name: N-Terminal tag Self-Cleaving GB1 tag compatible with ProteinSelect purification system
  Species: Synthetic
  Insert size (bp): 298
  Mutation: BsaI/BpiI sites removed by point-mutation
  Cloning method: Restriction Enzyme; 5′ cloning site BsaI (destroyed during cloning); 3′ cloning site BsaI (destroyed during cloning)
  Sequencing primers: 5′ TCACATGTTCTTTCCTGCG; 3′ GTCTCATGAGCGGATACATATTTGAATG
Terms and licenses: Academic/Nonprofit Terms; Industry Terms: Not Available to Industry
Depositor comments: Level 0 N-Terminal tag module used for GoldenGate assemblies using the MoClo overhang syntax
How to cite: pICSL30060 was a gift from Mark Youles (Addgene plasmid # 245563 ; http://n2t.net/addgene:245563 ; RRID:Addgene_245563)
