[The description below was written by a language model from this plasmid's Addgene catalogue record and pLannotate feature annotations shown in this document.]
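Description:
pICSL30060 is a Level 0 Golden Gate part plasmid from the MoClo-style modular cloning system, built in the small pICSL01002 synthetic biology backbone and maintained in E. coli. It replicates from a high-copy ColE1/pUC-type origin and is selected with spectinomycin through the aadA aminoglycoside adenylyltransferase gene. The annotated AmpR (bla) promoter lies upstream of aadA in the same orientation and probably drives it. The short fragments annotated as lacI, GmR and an integrase are most likely remnants of the resistance cassette's origin and of the backbone, not functional genes.

The payload is a synthetic insert of about 300 bp encoding an N-terminal tag module: a self-cleaving GB1 tag described as compatible with the ProteinSelect purification system. The feature table identifies the GB1 portion, the B1 domain of streptococcal protein G, which is widely used as a solubility-enhancing fusion partner. The rest of the insert is not annotated, and the record does not say what the self-cleaving element is. Internal BsaI and BpiI sites were removed by point mutation so that the part is compatible with Type IIS assembly. The module carries no promoter or terminator of its own.

On BsaI digestion the part is released with CCAT and AATG overhangs, the standard MoClo syntax for the N-terminal tag position between a promoter/5′ UTR part and a coding sequence. It is intended for one-pot Golden Gate assembly of Level 1 transcription units in which a protein of interest is expressed as a GB1 fusion for purification, with the tag removed by self-cleavage. The record does not specify an expression host.
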