Features (pLannotate 1.2.2; 7 found; start..end, strand, type, name):
     28..189     +  CDS            GB1: B1 domain of Streptococcal protein G effective as a solubilizing fusion partner (Cheng and Patel, 2004)
    324..373     -  CDS            lacI (fragment): lac repressor; lacI; The lac repressor binds to the lac operator to inhibit transcription in E. coli. This inhibition can be relieved by adding lactose or isopropyl-β-D-thiogalactopyranoside (IPTG).
    556..1144    -  rep_origin     ori: high-copy-number ColE1/pMB1/pBR322/pUC origin of replication
   1318..2106    -  CDS            aadA: S3AD_ECOLX - Experimental evidence at protein level: Swiss-Prot protein existence level 1. Mediates bacterial resistance to the antibiotics streptomycin and spectinomycin. From Escherichia coli.
   2113..2169    -  CDS            GmR (fragment): gentamycin acetyltransferase; aacC1; confers resistance to gentamycin
   2257..2337    +  CDS            int (fragment): INT2_ECOLX - Protein inferred from homology: Swiss-Prot protein existence level 3. Putative integrase believed to be involved in the insertion of antibiotic resistance genes into plasmids and transposons. From Escherichia coli.
   2328..2432    -  promoter       AmpR promoter: bla
>Addgene plasmid #245563 | pICSL30060 | addgene full sequence | sequence record 495559 | Addgene NGS Result
GGTCTCACCATGGCAAAGTATCGCCAGTACAAACTGATCCTGAACGGTAAAACCCTGAAAGGTGAAACCA
CCACCGAAGCTGTTGACGCTGCTACCGCGGAAAAAGTTTTCAAACAGTACGCTAACGACAACGGTGTTGA
CGGTGAATGGACCTACGACGACGCTACCAAAACCTTCACCGTTACCGAAAGCAGCGGCGTGAAAATTGTG
AGCCGCAAAAGCCTGGGCGTGCAGAATGTGTATGATATTGGCGTGGAAAAAGATCATAACTTTCTGCTGG
CGAATGGCCTGATTGCGAGCAACGGAATGTGAGACCACGAGTGATTAATGAATCGGCCAACGCGCGGGGA
GAGGCGGTTTGCGTATTGGGCGCTCTTCCGCTTCCTCGCTCACTGACTCGCTGCGCTCGGTCGTTCGGCT
GCGGCGAGCGGTATCAGCTCACTCAAAGGCGGTAATACGGTTATCCACAGAATCAGGGGATAACGCAGGA
AAGAACATGTGAGCAAAAGGCCAGCAAAAGGCCAGGAACCGTAAAAAGGCCGCGTTGCTGGCGTTTTTCC
ATAGGCTCCGCCCCCCTGACGAGCATCACAAAAATCGACGCTCAAGTCAGAGGTGGCGAAACCCGACAGG
ACTATAAAGATACCAGGCGTTTCCCCCTGGAAGCTCCCTCGTGCGCTCTCCTGTTCCGACCCTGCCGCTT
ACCGGATACCTGTCCGCCTTTCTCCCTTCGGGAAGCGTGGCGCTTTCTCATAGCTCACGCTGTAGGTATC
TCAGTTCGGTGTAGGTCGTTCGCTCCAAGCTGGGCTGTGTGCACGAACCCCCCGTTCAGCCCGACCGCTG
CGCCTTATCCGGTAACTATCGTCTTGAGTCCAACCCGGTAAGACACGACTTATCGCCACTGGCAGCAGCC
ACTGGTAACAGGATTAGCAGAGCGAGGTATGTAGGCGGTGCTACAGAGTTCTTGAAGTGGTGGCCTAACT
ACGGCTACACTAGAAGAACAGTATTTGGTATCTGCGCTCTGCTGAAGCCAGTTACCTTCGGAAAAAGAGT
TGGTAGCTCTTGATCCGGCAAACAAACCACCGCTGGTAGCGGTGGTTTTTTTGTTTGCAAGCAGCAGATT
ACGCGCAGAAAAAAAGGATCTCAAGAAGATCCTTTGATCTTTTCTACGGGGTCTGACGCTCAGTGGAACG
AAAACTCACGTTAAGGGATTTTGGTCATGAGATTATCAAAAAGGATCTTCACCTAGATCCTTTTAAATTA
AAAATGAAGTTTTAAATCAATCTAAAGTATATATGAGTAAACTTGGTCTGACAGTTATTTGCCGACTACC
TTGGTGATCTCGCCTTTTACGTAATGGACAAATTCTTCCAACTGATCTGCGCGCGAGGCCAAGCGATCTT
CTTCTTGTCCAAGATAAGCCTGTCTAGCTTCAAGTATGACGGGCTGATACTGGGCCGGCAGGCGCTCCAT
TGCCCAGTCGGCAGCGACATCCTTCGGCGCGATTTTGCCGGTTACTGCGCTGTACCAAATGCGGGACAAC
GTAAGCACTACATTTCGCTCATCGCCAGCCCAGTCGGGCGGCGAGTTCCATAGCGTTAAGGTTTCATTTA
GCGCCTCAAATAGATCCTGTTCAGGAACCGGATCAAAGAGTTCCTCCGCCGCTGGACCTACCAAGGCAAC
GCTATGTTCTCTTGCTTTTGTCAGCAAGATAGCCAGATCAATGTCGATCGTGGCTGGCTCGAAGATACCT
GCAAGAATGTCATTGCGCTGCCATTCTCCAAATTGCAGTTCGCGCTTAGCTGGATAACGCCACGGAATGA
TGTCGTCGTGCACAACAATGGTGACTTCTACAGCGCGGAGAATCTCGCTCTCTCCAGGGGAAGCCGAAGT
TTCCAAAAGGTCGTTGATCAAAGCTCGCCGCGTTGTTTCATCAAGCCTTACGGTCACCGTAACCAGCAAA
TCAATATCGCTGTGTGGCTTCAGGCCGCCATCCACTGCGGAGCCGTACAAATGTACGGCCAGCAACGTCG
GTTCGAGATGGCGCTCGATGACGCCAACTACCTCTGATAGTTGAGTCGATACTTCGGCGATCACCGCTTC
CCTCATGATGTTTAACTTTGTTTTAGGGCGACTGCCCTGCTGCGTAACATCGTTGCTGCTCCATAACATC
AAACATCGACCCACGGCGTAACGCGCTTGCTGCTTGGATGCCCGAGGCATAGACTGTACCCCAAAAAAAA
ACAGTCATAACAAGCCATGAAAACCGCCACTGCGCCGTTACCACCGCTGCGTTCGGTCAAGGTTCTGGAC
CAGTTGCGTGAGCGCATACTCTTCCTTTTTCAATATTATTGAAGCATTTATCAGGGTTATTGTCTCATGA
GCGGATACATATTTGAATGTATTTAGAAAAATAAACAAATAGGGGTTCCGCGCACATTTCCCCGAAAAGT
GCCACCTGACGTCTAAGAAACCATTATTATCATGACATTAACCTATAAAAATAGGCGTATCACGAGGCCC
TTTCGTCCACTGAAGAGCCACTGT
